>Addgene plasmid #61109 | Spectrin-M-cpstFRET | depositor full sequence | sequence record 106605 | Spectrin-M-cpstFRET
TAGTTATTAATAGTAATCAATTACGGGGTCATTAGTTCATAGCCCATATATGGAGTTCCGCGTTACATAA
CTTACGGTAAATGGCCCGCCTGGCTGACCGCCCAACGACCCCCGCCCATTGACGTCAATAATGACGTATG
TTCCCATAGTAACGCCAATAGGGACTTTCCATTGACGTCAATGGGTGGAGTATTTACGGTAAACTGCCCA
CTTGGCAGTACATCAAGTGTATCATATGCCAAGTACGCCCCCTATTGACGTCAATGACGGTAAATGGCCC
GCCTGGCATTATGCCCAGTACATGACCTTATGGGACTTTCCTACTTGGCAGTACATCTACGTATTAGTCA
TCGCTATTACCATGGTGATGCGGTTTTGGCAGTACATCAATGGGCGTGGATAGCGGTTTGACTCACGGGG
ATTTCCAAGTCTCCACCCCATTGACGTCAATGGGAGTTTGTTTTGGCACCAAAATCAACGGGACTTTCCA
AAATGTCGTAACAACTCCGCCCCATTGACGCAAATGGGCGGTAGGCGTGTACGGTGGGAGGTCTATATAA
GCAGAGCTGGTTTAGTGAACCGTCAGATCCGCTAGCGCTACCGGTATGGACCCAAGTGGGGTCAAAGTGC
TGGAAACAGCAGAGGACATCCAGGAGAGGCGGCAGCAGGTCCTAGACCGATACCACCGCTTCAAGGAACT
CTCAACCCTTAGGCGTCAGAAGCTGGAAGATTCCTATCGATTCCAGTTCTTTCAAAGAGATGCTGAAGAG
CTGGAGAAATGGATACAGGAAAAACTTCAGATTGCATCTGATGAGAATTATAAAGACCCAACCAACTTGC
AGGGAAAGCTTCAGAAGCATCAAGCATTTGAAGCTGAAGTGCAGGCCAACTCAGGAGCCATTGTTAAGCT
GGATGAAACTGGAAACCTGATGATCTCAGAAGGGCATTTTGCATCTGAAACCATACGGACCCGTTTGATG
GAGCTGCACCGCCAGTGGGAATTACTTTTGGAGAAGATGCGAGAAAAAGGAATCAAACTGCTGCAGGCCC
AGAAGTTGGTGCAGTACTTACGAGAATGTGAGGACGTGATGGACTGGATCAATGACAAGGAAGCAATTGT
TACTTCTGAAGAGCTGGGCCAGGATCTGGAGCATGTAGAGGTTTTACAGAAGAAATTTGAAGAGTTTCAA
ACAGATATGGCTGCTCATGAAGAAAGAGTTAATGAAGTGAACCAGTTTGCTGCCAAACTCATACAGGAGC
AGCACCCTGAGGAGGAACTGATCAAGACTAAGCAGGATGAAGTCAATGCAGCCTGGCAGCGGCTGAAGGG
CCTGGCTCTGCAGAGGCAGGGGAAGCTCTTTGGGGCAGCAGAAGTTCAGCGCTTTAACAGGGATGTGGAT
GAGACTATCAGTTGGATTAAGGAAAAGGAGCAGTTAATGGCCTCTGATGATTTTGGCCGAGACCTGGCAA
GTGTTCAGGCTCTGCTTCGGAAGCACGAGGGTCTGGAGAGAGATCTTGCTGCTCTAGAAGACAAGGTCAA
AGCCCTGTGTGCTGAGGCTGACCGCCTGCAACAGTCCCACCCTCTGAGTGCAACACAGATTCAAGTGAAG
CGAGAGGAACTGATTACAAACTGGGAGCAGATCCGCACCTTGGCGGCAGAGAGACATGCACGGCTCAATG
ATTCATACAGGCTTCAACGCTTCCTTGCTGACTTCCGTGACCTCACCAGCTGGGTGACTGAGATGAAAGC
CCTCATCAATGCAGATGAGCTTGCCAGTGATGTGGCTGGGGCTGAAGCCCTGCTAGATAGACACCAAGAG
CACAAGGGTGAAATTGATGCCCATGAAGACAGCTTCAAATCTGCAGATGAATCTGGACAGGCACTGCTTG
CTGCTGGTCATTATGCCTCAGATGAAGTGAGGGAGAAGCTGACCGTCCTTTCCGAGGAGAGAGCGGCGCT
GCTGGAGCTGTGGGAGCTGCGCAGGCAGCAGTACGAGCAGTGCATGGACCTGCAGCTCTTCTACCGGGAC
ACTGAGCAGGTGGACAACTGGATGAGCAAGCAGGAGGCGTTCCTGTTGAATGAAGACTTGGGAGATTCCT
TGGATAGTGTGGAAGCGCTTCTTAAGAAGCACGAAGACTTTGAGAAATCCCTTAGTGCCCAGGAGGAAAA
GATTACAGCATTAGATGAATTTGCAACCAAGCTAATTCAGAACAACCACTATGCAATGGAAGATGTGGCC
ACTCGCCGAGATGCTCTGTTGAGCCGCCGCAATGCCCTTCACGAGAGAGCCATGCGTCGCCGGGCCCAGC
TAGCCGATTCTTTCCATCTGCAGCAGTTTTTCCGTGATTCTGATGAGCTCAAGAGTTGGGTCAATGAGAA
GATGAAAACTGCCACAGATGAAGCTTATAAAGATCCATCCAACCTACAAGGAAAAGTACAGAAGCATCAG
GCTTTTGAGGCTGAGCTCTCAGCAAACCAGAGCCGAATTGATGCCTTGGAGAAAGCTGGCCAAAAGCTGA
TTGATGTCAACCACTATGCCAAGGATGAAGTGGCAGCTCGTATGAATGAGGTGATCAGTTTGTGGAAGAA
ACTGCTAGAGGCCACTGAACTGAAAGGAATAAAGCTTCGTGAAGCCAACCAGCAACAGCAATTTAATCGC
AATGTTGAGGATATTGAATTGTGGCTATATGAAGTAGAAGGTCACTTGGCTTCGGATGATTACGGCAAAG
ATCTTACCAATGTGCAGAACCTCCAGAAGAAACATGCCCTGCTAGAGGCAGATGTGGCTGCTCACCAGGA
CCGAATTGATGGCATCACCATTCAGGCCCGCCAGTTCCAAGATGCTGGCCATTTTGATGCAGAAAACATC
AAGAAGAAACAGGAAGCCCTCGTGGCTCGCTATGAGGCACTCAAGGAGCCCATGGTTGCCCGGAAGCAGA
AGCTGGCCGATTCTCTGCGGTTGCAGCAGCTCTTCCGGGATGTTGAGGATGAGGAGACGTGGATTCGAGA
GAAAGAGCCCATTGCCGCATCTACCAACAGAGGTAAGGATTTAATTGGGGTCCAGAATCTGCTAAAGAAA
CATCAAGCCTTACAAGCAGAAATTGCTGGACATGAACCACGCATCAAAGCAGTTACACAGAAGGGGAATG
CCATGGTGGAGGAAGGCCATTTTGCTGCAGAGGATGTGAAGGCCAAGCTTCACGAGCTGAACCAAAAGTG
GGAGGCACTGAAAGCCAAAGCTTCCCAGCGTCGGCAGGACCTGGAGGACTCTCTGCAGGCCCAGCAGTAC
TTTGCTGATGCTAACGAGGCTGAATCCTGGATGCGGGAGAAGGAACCCATTGTGGGCAGCACTGACTATG
GCAAGGACGAAGACTCTGCTGAGGCTCTACTGAAGAAACACGAAGCTTTGATGTCAGATCTCAGTGCCTA
CGGCAGCAGCATCCAGGCTTTGCGAGAACAAGCACAGTCCTGCCGGCAACAAGTGGCCCCCACGGATGAT
GAGACTGGGAAGGAGCTGGTCTTGGCTCTCTACGACTATCAGGAGAAGAGTCCCCGAGAGGTCACCATGA
AGAAGGGAGATATCCTTACCTTACTCAACAGCACCAACAAGGATTGGTGGAAAGTGGAAGTGAACGATCG
TCAGGGTTTTGTGCCGGCTGCGTACGTGAAGGTCGACGGACCCGGGGTACCAATGGGCGGCGTGCAGCTC
GCCGACCACTACCAGCAGAACACCCCCATCGGCGACGGCCCCGTGCTGCTGCCCGACAACCACTACCTGA
GCTACCAGTCCAAACTGAGCAAAGACCCCAACGAGAAGCGCGATCACATGGTCCTGCTGGAGTTCGTGAC
CGCCGCCGGGATCACTCTCGGCATGGACGAGCTGTACAAGGAATTCGGCGGCGGTGGCGGGGTGAGCAAG
GGCGAGGAGCTGTTCACCGGGGTGGTGCCCATCCTGGTCGAGCTGGACGGCGACGTAAACGGCCACAAGT
TCAGCGTGTCCGGCGAGGGCGAGGGCGATGCCACCTACGGCAAGCTGACCCTGAAGCTGATCTGCACCAC
CGGCAAGCTGCCCGTGCCCTGGCCCACCCTCGTGACCACCCTGGGCTACGGCCTGCAGTGCTTCGCCCGC
TACCCCGACCACATGAAGCAGCACGACTTCTTCAAGTCCGCCATGCCCGAAGGCTACGTCCAGGAGCGCA
CCATCTTCTTCAAGGACGACGGCAACTACAAGACCCGCGCCGAGGTGAAGTTCGAGGGCGACACCCTGGT
GAACCGCATCGAGCTGAAGGGCATCGACTTCAAGGAGGACGGCAACATCCTGGGGCACAAGCTGGAGTAC
AACTACAACAGCCACAACGTCTATATCACCGCCGACAAGCAGAAGAACGGCATCAAGGCCAACTTCAAGA
TCCGCCACAACATCGAGGACGGCGGCAGATCTATGGGCAGCGTGCAGCTCGCCGACCACTACCAGCAGAA
CACCCCCATCGGCGACGGCCCCGTGCTGCTGCCCGACAACCACTACCTGAGCACCCAGTCCAAGCTGAGC
AAAGACCCCAACGAGAAGCGCGATCACATGGTCCTGCTGGAGTTCGTGACCGCCGCCGGGATCACTCTCG
GCATGGACGAGCTGTACAAGGAATTCGGCGGCGGTGGCGGGGTGAGCAAGGGCGAGGAGCTGTTCACCGG
GGTGGTGCCCATCCTGGTCGAGCTGGACGGCGACGTAAACGGCCACAAGTTCAGCGTGTCCGGCGAGGGC
GAGGGCGATGCCACCTACGGCAAGCTGACCCTGAAGTTCATCTGCACCACCGGCAAGCTGCCCGTGCCCT
GGCCCACCCTCGTGACCACCCTGACCTGGGGCGTGCAGTGCTTCGCCCGCTACCCCGACCACATGAAGCA
GCACGACTTCTTCAAGTCCGCCATGCCCGAAGGCTACGTCCAGGAGCGCACCATCTTCTTCAAGGACGAC
GGCAACTACAAGACCCGCGCCGAGGTGAAGTTCGAGGGCGACACCCTGGTGAACCGCATCGAGCTGAAGG
GCATCGACTTCAAGGAGGACGGCAACATCCTGGGGCACAAGCTGGAGTACAACGCCATCAGCGACAACGT
CTATATCACCGCCGACAAGCAGAAGAACGGCATCAAGGCCAACTTCAAGATCCGCCACAACATCGAGGAC
GAGCTCGCTCTGGTGCCACGCAGCGGCCGCAAATTGGACCCCGCCCAGTCAGCCTCCCGGGAGAATCTCC
TGGAGGAGCAAGGCAGCATAGCACTGCGGCAGGAGCAGATTGACAATCAATATCATTCTCTGCTGGAACT
GGGTGAGAAGCGTAAAGGCATGTTGGAGAAGAGTTGCAAGAAGTTTATGTTGTTCCGTGAAGCGAATGAA
CTACAGCAATGGATCAATGAGAAGGAAGCCGCTCTGACAAGTGAGGAGGTCGGAGCAGACTTGGAGCAGG
TTGAGGTGCTCCAGAAGAAGTTTGATGACTTCCAGAAGGACCTGAAGGCCAATGAGTCACGGTTGAAGGA
CATTAACAAGGTAGCTGAAGACCTGGAGTCTGAAGGTCTTATGGCAGAGGAGGTGCAGGCTGTGCAACAA
CAGGAAGTGTATGGCATGATGCCCAGGGATGAAACTGATTCCAAGACAGCCTCCCCGTGGAAGTCTGCTC
GTCTGATGGTTCACACCGTGGCCACCTTTAATTCCATCAAGGAGCTGAATGAGCGCTGGCGGTCCCTACA
GCAGCTGGCCGAGGAACGGAGCCAGCTCTTGGGCAGCGCCCATGAAGTACAGAGGTTCCACAGAGATGCT
GATGAAACCAAAGAATGGATTGAAGAGAAGAATCAAGCTCTAAACACAGACAATTATGGACATGATCTCG
CCAGTGTCCAGGCCCTGCAACGCAAGCATGAGGGCTTCGAGAGGGACCTTGCGGCTCTCGGTGACAAGGT
AAACTCCCTTGGTGAAACAGCAGAGCGCCTGATCCAGTCCCATCCCGAGTCAGCAGAAGACCTGCAGGAA
AAGTGCACAGAGTTAAACCAGGCCTGGAGCAGCCTGGGGAAACGTGCAGATCAGCGCAAGGCAAAGTTGG
GTGACTCCCACGACCTGCAGCGCTTCCTTAGCGATTTCCGGGACCTCATGTCTTGGATCAATGGAATACG
GGGGTTGGTGTCCTCAGATGAGCTAGCCAAGGATGTCACCGGAGCTGAGGCATTGCTGGAGCGACACCAG
GAACACCGGACAGAAATCGATGCCAGGGCTGGCACTTTCCAGGCATTTGAGCAGTTTGGACAGCAGCTGT
TGGCTCACGGACACTATGCCAGCCCTGAGATCAAGCAGAAACTTGATATTCTTGACCAGGAGCGTGCAGA
CCTGGAGAAGGCCTGGGTTCAGCGCAGGATGATGCTGGATCAGTGCCTTGAACTGCAGCTGTTCCATCGG
GACTGTGAGCAAGCTGAGAACTGGATGGCTGCCCGGGAGGCCTTCTTGAATACCGAAGACAAAGGAGACT
CACTGGACAGCGTAGAGGCTCTGATCAAAAAACATGAAGACTTTGACAAAGCGATTAACGTCCAGGAAGA
GAAGATTGCTGCTCTGCAGGCCTTTGCCGACCAGCTCATCGCTGCCGGCCATTATGCCAAGGGAGACATT
TCTAGCCGGCGCAATGAGGTCTTGGACAGGTGGCGACGTCTGAAAGCCCAGATGATTGAGAAAAGGTCAA
AGCTAGGAGAATCTCAAACCCTCCAACAGTTCAGCCGGGATGTGGATGAGATTGAGGCTTGGATCAGTGA
AAAATTGCAAACAGCGAGTGATGAGTCGTACAAGGATCCCACCAACATCCAGAGCAAGCACCAGAAGCAC
CAGGCTTTTGAAGCAGAGCTGCATGCCAACGCTGACCGGATCCGTGGGGTTATCGACATGGGCAACTCCC
TCATTGAACGTGGAGCCTGTGCCGGCAGTGAGGATGCTGTCAAGGCCCGCCTGGCTGCCTTAGCTGACCA
GTGGCAGTTCTTGGTGCAAAAGTCAGCGGAAAAGAGCCAGAAACTGAAAGAAGCCAACAAGCAGCAGAAC
TTCAACACAGGGATCAAGGACTTTGACTTCTGGCTGTCTGAGGTGGAGGCCCTGCTGGCATCCGAAGATT
ATGGCAAAGACCTGGCTTCTGTGAACAACCTGCTGAAAAAGCATCAACTGCTGGAAGCAGATATATCTGC
CCATGAGGATCGCCTGAAGGACCTGAACAGCCAGGCAGACAGCCTGATGACCAGCAGTGCCTTCGACACC
TCCCAAGTAAAGGACAAGAGGGACACCATCAACGGGCGCTTCCAGAAGATCAAGAGCATGGCGGCCTCCC
GGCGAGCCAAGCTGAATGAATCCCATCGCCTGCACCAGTTCTTCCGGGACATGGATGACGAGGAGTCCTG
GATCAAGGAGAAGAAGCTGCTGGTGGGCTCAGAGGACTACGGCCGGGACCTAACTGGCGTGCAGAACCTG
AGGAAGAAGCACAAGCGGCTGGAAGCAGAACTGGCTGCGCATGAGCCGGCTATTCAGGGTGTCCTGGACA
CTGGCAAGAAGCTGTCCGATGACAACACCATCGGGAAAGAGGAGATCCAGCAGCGGCTGGCGCAGTTTGT
GGAGCACTGGAAAGAGCTGAAGCAGCTGGCAGCTGCCCGGGGTCAGCGGCTGGAAGAGTCCTTGGAATAT
CAGCAGTTTGTAGCCAATGTGGAAGAGGAAGAAGCCTGGATCAATGAGAAAATGACCCTGGTGGCCAGCG
AAGATTATGGCGACACTCTTGCCGCCATCCAGGGCTTACTGAAGAAACATGAAGCTTTTGAGACAGACTT
CACCGTCCACAAGGATCGCGTGAATGATGTCTGCACCAATGGACAAGACCTCATTAAGAAGAACAATCAC
CATGAGGAGAACATCTCTTCAAAGATGAAGGGCCTGAACGGGAAAGTGTCAGACCTGGAGAAAGCTGCAG
CCCAGAGAAAGGCGAAGCTGGATGAGAACTCGGCCTTCCTTCAGTTCAACTGGAAGGCGGACGTGGTGGA
GTCCTGGATCGGTGAAAAGGAGAACAGCTTGAAGACAGATGATTATGGCCGAGACCTGTCTTCTGTGCAG
ACGCTCCTCACCAAACAGGAAACTTTTGACGCTGGGCTGCAGGCCTTCCAGCAGGAAGGCATTGCCAACA
TCACTGCCCTCAAAGATCAGCTTCTCGCCGCCAAACACGTTCAGTCCAAGGCCATCGAGGCCCGGCACGC
CTCCCTCATGAAGAGGTGGAGCCAGCTTCTGGCCAACTCAGCCGCCCGCAAGAAGAAGCTTCTGGAGGCT
CAGAGTCACTTCCGCAAGGTGGAGGACCTCTTCCTGACCTTCGCCAAAAAGGCTTCTGCCTTCAACAGCT
GGTTTGAAAATGCAGAGGAGGACTTAACAGACCCCGTGCGCTGCAACTCCTTGGAAGAAATCAAAGCTTT
GCGCGAGGCCCACGACGCCTTCCGCTCCTCCCTCAGCTCTGCCCAGGCTGACTTCAACCAGCTGGCCGAG
CTGGACCGCCAGATCAAGAGCTTCCGCGTAGCCTCCAACCCCTACACCTGGTTTACCATGGAGGCCCTGG
AGGAGACCTGGAGGAACCTACAGAAAATCATCAAGGAGAGGGAGCTGGAGCTGCAGAAGGAACAGCGGCG
GCAGGAGGAGAACGACAAGCTGCGCCAGGAGTTTGCCCAGCACGCCAACGCCTTCCACCAGTGGATCCAA
GAGACCAGGACATACCTCCTCGATGGGTCCTGTATGGTGGAAGAGTCGGGGACCCTCGAATCCCAGCTTG
AAGCTACCAAACGCAAGCACCAGGAAATCCGAGCCATGAGAAGTCAGCTCAAAAAGATCGAGGACCTGGG
GGCCGCCATGGAGGAGGCCCTCATCCTGGACAACAAGTACACGGAGCACAGCACCGTGGGCCTCGCCCAG
CAGTGGGACCAGCTGGACCAGCTGGGCATGCGCATGCAGCACAACCTGGAGCAGCAGATCCAGGCCAGGA
ACACAACAGGTGTGACTGAGGAGGCCCTCAAAGAATTCAGCATGATGTTTAAACACTTTGACAAGGACAA
GTCTGGCAGGCTGAACCATCAGGAGTTCAAATCTTGCCTGCGCTCCCTGGGCTATGACCTGCCCATGGTG
GAGGAAGGGGAACCTGACCCTGAGTTCGAGGCAATCCTGGACACGGTGGATCCGAACAGAGATGGCCATG
TCTCCTTGCAAGAATACATGGCTTTCATGATCAGCCGCGAAACTGAGAACGTCAAGTCCAGCGAGGAGAT
TGAGAGCGCCTTCCGGGCCCTCAGCTCAGAGGGAAAGCCTTACGTGACCAAGGAGGAGCTCTACCAGAAC
CTGACCCGGGAACAAGCCGACTACTGCGTCTCCCACATGAAGCCCTACGTGGACGGCAAGGGCCGCGAGC
TCCCCACCGCGTTCGACTACGTGGAGTTCACCCGCTCGCTTTTCGTGAACGGTACCGCGGGCCCGGGATC
CACCGGATCTAGATAACTGATCATAATCAGCCATACCACATTTGTAGAGGTTTTACTTGCTTTAAAAAAC
CTCCCACACCTCCCCCTGAACCTGAAACATAAAATGAATGCAATTGTTGTTGTTAACTTGTTTATTGCAG
CTTATAATGGTTACAAATAAAGCAATAGCATCACAAATTTCACAAATAAAGCATTTTTTTCACTGCATTC
TAGTTGTGGTTTGTCCAAACTCATCAATGTATCTTAACGCGTAAATTGTAAGCGTTAATATTTTGTTAAA
ATTCGCGTTAAATTTTTGTTAAATCAGCTCATTTTTTAACCAATAGGCCGAAATCGGCAAAATCCCTTAT
AAATCAAAAGAATAGACCGAGATAGGGT
[37 nt withheld, positions 9899-9935]
AAAGAACGTGGACTCCAACGTCAAAGG
[49 nt withheld, positions 9963-10011]
T
[91 nt withheld, positions 10013-10103]
G
[124 nt withheld, positions 10105-10228]
CAGGTGGCACTTTTCGGGGAAATGTGCGCGGAACCCCTATTTGTTTATTTTTCTAAATACATTCAAATAT
GTATCCGCTCATGAGACAATAACCCTGATAAATGCTTCAATAATATTGAAAAAGGAAGAGTCCTGAGGCG
GAAAGAACCAGCTGTGGAATGTGTGTCAGTTAGGGTGTGGAAAGTCCCCAGGCTCCCCAGCAGGCAGAAG
TATGCAAAGCATGCATCTCAATTAGTCAGCAACCAGGTGTGGAAAGTCCCCAGGCTCCCCAGCAGGCAGA
AGTATGCAAAGCATGCATCTCAATTAGTCAGCAACCATAGTCCCGCCCCTAACTCCGCCCATCCCGCCCC
TAACTCCGCCCAGTTCCGCCCATTCTCCGCCCCATGGCTGACTAATTTTTTTTATTTATGCAGAGGCCGA
GGCCGCCTCGGCCTCTGAGCTATTCCAGAAGTAGTGAGGAGGCTTTTTTGGAGGCCTAGGCTTTTGCAAA
GATCGATCAAGAGACAGGATGAGGATCGTTTCGCATGATTGAACAAGATGGATTGCACGCAGGTTCTCCG
GCCGCTTGGGTGGAGAGGCTATTCGGCTATGACTGGGCACAACAGACAATCGGCTGCTCTGATGCCGCCG
TGTTCCGGCTGTCAGCGCAGGGGCGCCCGGTTCTTTTTGTCAAGACCGACCTGTCCGGTGCCCTGAATGA
ACTGCAAGACGAGGCAGCGCGGCTATCGTGGCTGGCCACGACGGGCGTTCCTTGCGCAGCTGTGCTCGAC
GTTGTCACTGAAGCGGGAAGGGACTGGCTGCTATTGGGCGAAGTGCCGGGGCAGGATCTCCTGTCATCTC
ACCTTGCTCCTGCCGAGAAAGTATCCATCATGGCTGATGCAATGCGGCGGCTGCATACGCTTGATCCGGC
TACCTGCCCATTCGACCACCAAGCGAAACATCGCATCGAGCGAGCACGTACTCGGATGGAAGCCGGTCTT
GTCGATCAGGATGATCTGGACGAAGAGCATCAGGGGCTCGCGCCAGCCGAACTGTTCGCCAGGCTCAAGG
CGAGCATGCCCGACGGCGAGGATCTCGTCGTGACCCATGGCGATGCCTGCTTGCCGAATATCATGGTGGA
AAATGGCCGCTTTTCTGGATTCATCGACTGTGGCCGGCTGGGTGTGGCGGACCGCTATCAGGACATAGCG
TTGGCTACCCGTGATATTGCTGAAGAGCTTGGCGGCGAATGGGCTGACCGCTTCCTCGTGCTTTACGGTA
TCGCCGCTCCCGATTCGCAGCGCATCGCCTTCTATCGCCTTCTTGACGAGTTCTTCTGAGCGGGACTCTG
GGGTTCGAAATGACCGACCAAGCGACGCCCAACCTGCCATCACGAGATTTCGATTCCACCGCCGCCTTCT
ATGAAAGGTTGGGCTTCGGAATCGTTTTCCGGGACGCCGGCTGGATGATCCTCCAGCGCGGGGATCTCAT
GCTGGAGTTCTTCGCCCACCCTAGGGGGAGGCTAACTGAAACACGGAAGGAGACAATACCGGAAGGAACC
CGCGCTATGACGGCAATAAAAAGACAGAATAAAACGCACGGTGTTGGGTCGTTTGTTCATAAACGCGGGG
TTCGGTCCCAGGGCTGGCACTCTGTCGATACCCCACCGAGACCCCATTGGGGCCAATACGCCCGCGTTTC
TTCCTTTTCCCCACCCCACCCCCCAAGTTCGGGTGAAGGCCCAGGGCTCGCAGCCAACGTCGGGGCGGCA
GGCCCTGCCATAGCCTCAGGTTACTCATATATACTTTAGATTGATTTAAAACTTCATTTTTAATTTAAAA
GGATCTAGGTGAAGATCCTTTTTGATAATCTCATGACCAAAATCCCTTAACGTGAGTTTTCGTTCCACTG
AGCGTCAGACCCCGTAGAAAAGATCAAAGGATCTTCTTGAGATCCTTTTTTTCTGCGCGTAATCTGCTGC
TTGCAAACAAAAAAACCACCGCTACCAGCGGTGGTTTGTTTGCCGGATCAAGAGCTACCAACTCTTTTTC
CGAAGGTAACTGGCTTCAGCAGAGCGCAGATACCAAATACTGTCCTTCTAGTGTAGCCGTAGTTAGGCCA
CCACTTCAAGAACTCTGTAGCACCGCCTACATACCTCGCTCTGCTAATCCTGTTACCAGTGGCTGCTGCC
AGTGGCGATAAGTCGTGTCTTACCGGGTTGGACTCAAGACGATAGTTACCGGATAAGGCGCAGCGGTCGG
GCTGAACGGGGGGTTCGTGCACACAGCCCAGCTTGGAGCGAACGACCTACACCGAACTGAGATACCTACA
GCGTGAGCTATGAGAAAGCGCCACGCTTCCCGAAGGGAGAAAGGCGGACAGGTATCCGGTAAGCGGCAGG
GTCGGAACAGGAGAGCGCACGAGGGAGCTTCCAGGGGGAAACGCCTGGTATCTTTATAGTCCTGTCGGGT
TTCGCCACCTCTGACTTGAGCGTCGATTTTTGTGATGCTCGTCAGGGGGGCGGAGCCTATGGAAAAACGC
CAGCAACGCGGCCTTTTTACGGTTCCTGGCCTTTTGCTGGCCTTTTGCTCACATGTTCTTTCCTGCGTTA
TCCCCTGATTCTGTGGATAACCGTATTACCGCCATGCAT
Features (pLannotate 1.2.2; 13 found; start..end, strand, type, name):
     61..364     +  enhancer       CMV enhancer: human cytomegalovirus immediate early enhancer
    365..568     +  promoter       CMV promoter: human cytomegalovirus (CMV) immediate early promoter
    606..9500    +  CDS            SPTAN1: SPTN1_HUMAN - Also known as NEAS, SPTA2. Experimental evidence at protein level: Swiss-Prot protein existence level 1. Fodrin, which seems to be involved in secretion, interacts with calmodulin in a calcium-dependent manner and is thus candidate for the calcium-dependent movement of the cytoskeleton at the membrane. From Homo sapiens (Human).
   9499..9526    +  misc_feature   MCS (fragment): multiple cloning site
   9538..9622    +  CDS            large T antigen (fragment): large T antigen from SV40 (simian virus 40)
   9645..9766    +  polyA_signal   SV40 poly(A) signal: SV40 polyadenylation signal
   9800..10228   -  rep_origin     f1 ori (sequence partly withheld): f1 bacteriophage origin of replication; arrow indicates direction of (+) strand synthesis
  10255..10359   +  promoter       AmpR promoter: bla
  10361..10718   +  promoter       SV40 promoter: SV40 enhancer and early promoter
  10753..11547   +  CDS            NeoR/KanR: aminoglycoside phosphotransferase from Tn5; aph(3')-II (or nptII); confers resistance to neomycin, kanamycin, and G418 (Geneticin®)
  11568..11720   +  CDS            ble (fragment): BLE_KLEPN - Experimental evidence at protein level: Swiss-Prot protein existence level 1. Binding protein with a strong affinity to the bleomycin family of antibiotics. Binds to CL990; an antimitotic-antibiotic compound. From Klebsiella pneumoniae.
  11779..11826   +  polyA_signal   HSV TK poly(A) signal: herpes simplex virus thymidine kinase polyadenylation signal (Cole and Stacy, 1985)
  12155..12743   +  rep_origin     ori: high-copy-number ColE1/pMB1/pBR322/pUC origin of replication
