[The description below was written by a language model from this plasmid's Addgene catalogue record and pLannotate feature annotations shown in this document.]
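Description:
Spectrin-M-cpstFRET is a mammalian expression plasmid of about 12.9 kb built on the Clontech pEGFP-C1 backbone, from which the EGFP coding region was removed. It carries a high-copy ColE1/pUC-type origin for propagation in E. coli and an f1 origin. A single NeoR/KanR (Tn5 aminoglycoside phosphotransferase) gene sits downstream of tandem bacterial (bla) and SV40 early promoters and ends in the HSV TK polyadenylation signal. This gene gives kanamycin resistance in bacteria and G418 selection in mammalian cells. The short large T antigen and ble fragments in the feature table are most likely residual backbone sequence rather than functional genes.

The payload is a chimeric α-spectrin force sensor driven by the CMV immediate early enhancer and promoter and terminated by the SV40 poly(A) signal. The spectrin gene was cloned between AgeI and SacII. The automated annotation identifies the roughly 8.9 kb open reading frame as human SPTAN1 (non-erythroid α-spectrin, fodrin), although the catalogue fields do not state a species. The cpstFRET cassette was inserted through SalI and NotI sites at amino acid position 1200, in the linker between the 10th and 11th spectrin repeats. The cassette joins circularly permuted Cerulean to circularly permuted Venus, each permuted at residues 174/175 with a five-glycine bridge between the rearranged halves. The feature table does not annotate these fluorescent protein segments separately; they fall within the span labelled SPTAN1.

Mechanical strain on the host protein changes the relative orientation of the donor and acceptor, and therefore the energy transfer between them. The construct is used to image mechanical stress borne by spectrin in living cells in real time and to report multidimensional stress fields.
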