Addgene plasmid #61109: Spectrin-M-cpstFRET
Purpose: Expression of Spectrin-cpstFRET to measure mechanical stress and report multidimensional stress fields
Depositing lab: Fred Sachs. Depositing organization: University at Buffalo (SUNY Buffalo). Publication: Orientation-based FRET sensor for real-time imaging of cellular forces. Meng F, Sachs F. J Cell Sci. 2012 Feb 1;125(Pt 3):743-50. doi: 10.1242/jcs.093104. PubMed 22389408.
Backbone
  Vector backbone: pEGFP-C1
  Backbone manufacturer: Clontech
  Backbone size w/o insert (bp): 4700
  Total vector size (bp): 12863
  Modifications to backbone: Based on Venus and Cerulean, we constructed circularly permutated cpVenus and cpCerulean. For cpVenus, we first subcloned the gene fragments of 175Gly–239Lys from Venus into pET-52b (+) vector with BamHI and EcoRI. Then we subcloned the gene fragments of 1Met–174Asp and connected them to the C-terminal of the first fragment (supplementary material Fig. S1). Five glycines were added between them to give flexibility with EcoRI and SacI. We generated cpCerulean similarly except that a different primer was used for fragment 175Gly–239Lys, which was 59- GGTACCAGGATCCATGGGCAGCGTGCAGC-39 with BamHI. For eukaryotic cell expression, we subcoloned cpVenus and cpCerulean into pEGFP vector with EGFP removed beforehand, and with Nhe1 for cpCerulean and with NheI for cpVenus. pET-cpstFRET was created by connecting cpVenus to the C-terminal of cpCerulean in pET-52b(+) vector with BglII and SacI. Fore eukaryotic cell expression of cpstFRET, we subcloned it into pEGFP vector with NheI and ApaI. To create chimeric gene constructs of α-spectrin, we subcloned the gene encoding spectrin into pEGFP-C1 vector with AgeI and SacII from which the EGFP gene was removed beforehand. cpst-FRET was inserted into spectrin at amino acid position 1200, which located in the linker domain between the 10th and 11th spectrin repeat domains by restriction sites SalI and NotI.
  Vector type: Mammalian Expression
  Selectable markers: Neomycin (select with G418)
Growth in bacteria
  Bacterial resistance: Kanamycin, 50 μg/mL
  Growth temperature: 37°C
  Growth strain: DH5alpha
  Copy number: Unknown
Gene/Insert
  Gene/Insert name: spectrin-cpstFRET
  Promoter: CMV
  Cloning method: Restriction Enzyme; 5′ cloning site AgeI (not destroyed); 3′ cloning site SacII (not destroyed)
  Sequencing primers: 5′ CMV Forward; 3′ SV40 poly A Reverse
Resource information
  A portion of this plasmid was derived from a plasmid made by: pEYFP-C1 Venus and pECFP-C1 Cerulean plasmids were generous gifts from David W. Piston, Vanderbilt University, Nashville, TN.
Terms and licenses: Academic/Nonprofit Terms; Industry Terms: Not Available to Industry
How to cite: Spectrin-M-cpstFRET was a gift from Fred Sachs (Addgene plasmid # 61109 ; http://n2t.net/addgene:61109 ; RRID:Addgene_61109)
