>Addgene plasmid #61109 | Spectrin-M-cpstFRET | addgene partial sequence | sequence record 100067 | CMV-F 5'-CGCAAATGGGCGGTAGGCGTG-3'
GCAGAGCTGGTTTAGTGAACCGTCAGATCCGCTAGCGCTACCGGTATGGACCCAAGTGGGGTCAAAGTGC
TGGAAACAGCAGAGGACATCCAGGAGAGGCGGCAGCAGGTCCTAGACCGATACCACCGCTTCAAGGAACT
CTCAACCCTTAGGCGTCAGAAGCTGGAAGATTCCTATCGATTCCAGTTCTTTCAAAGAGATGCTGAAGAG
CTGGAGAAATGGATACAGGAAAAACTTCAGATTGCATCTGATGAGAATTATAAAGACCCAACCAACTTGC
AGGGAAAGCTTCAGAAGCATCAAGCATTTGAAGCTGAAGTGCAGGCCAACTCAGGAGCCATTGTTAAGCT
GGATGAAACTGGAAACCTGATGATCTCAGAAGGGCATTTTGCATCTGAAACCATACGGACCCGTTTGATG
GAGCTGCACCGCCAGTGGGAATTACTTTTGGAGAAGATGCGAGAAAAAGGAATCAAACTGCTGCAGGCCC
AGAAGTTGGTGCAGTACTTACGAGAATGTGAGGACGTGATGGACTGGATCAATGACAAGGAAGCAATTGT
TACTTCTGAAGAGCTGGGCCAGGATCTGGAGCATGTAGAGGTTTTACAGAAGAAATTTGAAGAGTTTCAA
ACAGATATGGCTGCTCATGAAGAAAGAGTTAATGAAGTGAACCAGTTTGCTGCCAAACTCATACAGGAGC
AGCACCCTGAGGAGGAACTGATCAAGACTAAGCAGGATGAAGTCAATGCAGCCTGGCAGCGGCTGAAGGG
CCTGGCTCTGCAGAGGCAGGGGAAGCTCTTTGGGGCAGCAGAAGTTCAGCGCTTTAACAGGGATGTGGAT
GAGACTATCAGTTGGATTAAGGAAAAGGAGCAGTTAATGGCCTCTGATGATTTTGGCCGAGACCTGGCAA
