>Addgene plasmid #61109 | Spectrin-M-cpstFRET | addgene partial sequence | sequence record 100068 | SV40pA-R 5'-GAAATTTGTGATGCTATTGC-3'
GTTAACAACAACAATTGCATTCATTTTATGTTTCAGGTTCAGGGGGAGGTGTGGGAGGTTTTTTAAAGCA
AGTAAAACCTCTACAAATGTGGTATGGCTGATTATGATCAGTTATCTAGATCCGGTGGATCCCGGGCCCG
CGGTACCGTTCACGAAAAGCGAGCGGGTGAACTCCACGTAGTCGAACGCGGTGGGGAGCTCGCGGCCCTT
GCCGTCCACGTAGGGCTTCATGTGGGAGACGCAGTAGTCGGCTTGTTCCCGGGTCAGGTTCTGGTAGAGC
TCCTCCTTGGTCACGTAAGGCTTTCCCTCTGAGCTGAGGGCCCGGAAGGCGCTCTCAATCTCCTCGCTGG
ACTTGACGTTCTCAGTTTCGCGGCTGATCATGAAAGCCATGTATTCTTGCAAGGAGACATGGCCATCTCT
GTTCGGATCCACCGTGTCCAGGATTGCCTCGAACTCAGGGTCAGGTTCCCCTTCCTCCACCATGGGCAGG
TCATAGCCCAGGGAGCGCAGGCAAGATTTGAACTCCTGATGGTTCAGCCTGCCAGACTTGTCCTTGTCAA
AGTGTTTAAACATCATGCTGAATTCTTTGAGGGCCTCCTCAGTCACACCTGTTGTGTTCCTGGCCTGGAT
CTGCTGCTCCAGGTTGTGCTGCATGCGCATGCCCAGCTGGTCCAGCTGGTCCCACTGCTGGGCGAGGCCC
ACGGTGCTGTGCTCCGTGTACTTGTTGTCCAGGATGAGGGCCTCCTCCATGGCGGCCCCCAGGTCCTCGA
TCTTTTTGAGCTGACTTCTCATGGCTCGGATTTCCTGGTGCTTGCGTTTGGTAGCTTCAAGCTGGGATTC
