>Addgene plasmid #61109 | Spectrin-M-cpstFRET | addgene partial sequence | sequence record 100070 | mCerulean-F 5'-ctacctgagcacccagtccaag-3'
TGGTCCTGCTGGAGTTCGTGACCGCCGCCGGGATCACTCTCGGCATGGACGAGCTGTACAAGGAATTCGG
CGGCGGTGGCGGGGTGAGCAAGGGCGAGGAGCTGTTCACCGGGGTGGTGCCCATCCTGGTCGAGCTGGAC
GGCGACGTAAACGGCCACAAGTTCAGCGTGTCCGGCGAGGGCGAGGGCGATGCCACCTACGGCAAGCTGA
CCCTGAAGTTCATCTGCACCACCGGCAAGCTGCCCGTGCCCTGGCCCACCCTCGTGACCACCCTGACCTG
GGGCGTGCAGTGCTTCGCCCGCTACCCCGACCACATGAAGCAGCACGACTTCTTCAAGTCCGCCATGCCC
GAAGGCTACGTCCAGGAGCGCACCATCTTCTTCAAGGACGACGGCAACTACAAGACCCGCGCCGAGGTGA
AGTTCGAGGGCGACACCCTGGTGAACCGCATCGAGCTGAAGGGCATCGACTTCAAGGAGGACGGCAACAT
CCTGGGGCACAAGCTGGAGTACAACGCCATCAGCGACAACGTCTATATCACCGCCGACAAGCAGAAGAAC
GGCATCAAGGCCAACTTCAAGATCCGCCACAACATCGAGGAC
