>Addgene plasmid #61109 | Spectrin-M-cpstFRET | addgene partial sequence | sequence record 100073 | mVenus-R 5'-cgaagcactgcaggccgtagc-3'
GGGCAGCTTGCCGGTGGTGCAGATCAGCTTCAGGGTCAGCTTGCCGTAGGTGGCATCGCCCTCGCCCTCG
CCGGACACGCTGAACTTGTGGCCGTTTACGTCGCCGTCCAGCTCGACCAGGATGGGCACCACCCCGGTGA
ACAGCTCCTCGCCCTTGCTCACCCCGCCACCGCCGCCGAATTCCTTGTACAGCTCGTCCATGCCGAGAGT
GATCCCGGCGGCGGTCACGAACTCCAGCAGGACCATGTGATCGCGCTTCTCGTTGGGGTCTTTGCTCAGT
TTGGACTGGTAGCTCAGGTAGTGGTTGTCGGGCAGCAGCACGGGGCCGTCGCCGATGGGGGTGTTCTGCT
GGTAGTGGTCGGCGAGCTGCACGCCGCCCATTGGTACCCCGGGTCCGTCGACCTTCACGTACGCAGCCGG
CACAAAACCCTGACGATCGTTCACTTCCACTTTCCACCAATCCTTGTTGGTGCTGTTGAGTAAGGTAAGG
ATATCTCCCTTCTTCATGGTGACCTCTCGGGGACTCTTCTCCTGATAGTCGTAGAGAGCCAAGACCAGCT
CCTTCCCAGTCTCATCATCCGTGGGGGCCACTTGTTGCCGGCAGGACTGTGCTTGTTCTCGCAAAGCCTG
GATGCTGCTGCCGTAGGCACTGAGATCTGACATCAAAGCTTCGTGTTTCTTCAGTAGAGCCTCAGCAGAG
TCTTCGTCCTTGCCATAGTCAGTGCTGCCCACAATGGGTTCCTTCTCCCGCATCCAGGATTCAGCCTCGT
TAGCATCAGCAAAGTACTGCTGGGCCTGCAGAGAGTCCTCCAGGTCCTGCCGACGCTGGGAAGCTTTGGC
TTTCAGTG
